>Addgene plasmid #63776 | pDONR221 Rsa4 | depositor full sequence | sequence record 111395 | new full plasmid sequence
CTTTCCTGCGTTATCCCCTGATTCTGTGGATAACCGTATTACCGCCTTTGAGTGAGCTGATACCGCTCGC
CGCAGCCGAACGACCGAGCGCAGCGAGTCAGTGAGCGAGGAAGCGGAAGAGCGCCCAATACGCAAACCGC
CTCTCCCCGCGCGTTGGCCGATTCATTAATGCAGCTGGCACGACAGGTTTCCCGACTGGAAAGCGGGCAG
TGAGCGCAACGCAATTAATACGCGTACCGCTAGCCAGGAAGAGTTTGTAGAAACGCAAAAAGGCCATCCG
TCAGGATGGCCTTCTGCTTAGTTTGATGCCTGGCAGTTTATGGCGGGCGTCCTGCCCGCCACCCTCCGGG
CCGTTGCTTCACAACGTTCAAATCCGCTCCCGGCGGATTTGTCCTACTCAGGAGAGCGTTCACCGACAAA
CAACAGATAAAACGAAAGGCCCAGTCTTCCGACTGAGCCTTTCGTTTTATTTGATGCCTGGCAGTTCCCT
ACTCTCGCGTTAACGCTAGCATGGATGTTTTCCCAGTCACGACGTTGTAAAACGACGGCCAGTCTTAAGC
TCGGGCCCCAAATAATGATTTTATTTTGACTGATAGTGACCTGTTCGTTGCAACAAATTGATGAGCAATG
CTTTTTTATAATGCCAACTTTGTACAAAAAAGCAGGCTACAAAATGTCCACCCTGATTCCTCCACCTTCT
AAGAAACAAAAGAAAGAGGCTCAACTTCCCAGAGAAGTAGCTATTATTCCGAAAGATTTACCCAATGTTT
CAATCAAGTTCCAAGCTTTAGATACTGGTGACAATGTAGGTGGCGCCCTGAGAGTTCCCGGTGCTATCTC
CGAGAAACAGTTAGAAGAACTTTTAAATCAATTGAACGGTACTTCAGACGATCCAGTGCCATATACCTTC
AGCTGTACAATTCAAGGTAAGAAGGCCAGTGACCCTGTGAAGACGATTGATATAACAGATAACCTATATT
CTTCATTAATAAAACCAGGCTATAACAGTACAGAAGATCAGATCACGCTACTGTATACGCCAAGAGCAGT
TTTCAAAGTCAAGCCGGTAACTAGAAGTTCATCAGCCATTGCAGGTCACGGTTCCACAATTTTGTGTTCT
GCCTTCGCACCACATACGAGTTCTAGGATGGTAACCGGTGCAGGTGATAATACTGCAAGGATTTGGGACT
GTGACACCCAAACGCCAATGCATACTCTAAAGGGTCACTACAATTGGGTTCTCTGCGTTTCCTGGTCCCC
CGATGGAGAAGTAATTGCTACGGGATCCATGGACAATACCATAAGATTATGGGACCCAAAAAGCGGTCAG
TGTCTAGGTGATGCTCTCAGAGGTCATTCCAAGTGGATCACTTCTTTAAGTTGGGAACCTATACATCTTG
TGAAGCCGGGCTCCAAACCAAGATTAGCTTCATCTTCTAAGGATGGTACTATTAAGATTTGGGACACTGT
GAGCAGAGTTTGCCAGTATACGATGAGTGGTCACACAAATTCAGTGTCTTGTGTCAAATGGGGCGGCCAA
GGTCTATTGTATAGTGGCTCTCACGATAGAACCGTACGTGTATGGGACATCAATTCGCAGGGCAGATGTA
TCAACATTTTGAAGTCGCATGCGCACTGGGTTAATCACTTATCTTTATCTACAGATTACGCATTGCGCAT
TGGTGCATTCGATCATACAGGTAAGAAGCCTTCTACACCAGAAGAAGCCCAGAAAAAGGCATTGGAAAAT
TATGAAAAAATCTGTAAAAAGAATGGAAATTCAGAAGAAATGATGGTTACTGCAAGCGATGATTATACCA
TGTTTTTATGGAACCCACTAAAATCTACCAAGCCTATAGCAAGAATGACCGGTCACCAAAAATTAGTCAA
TCATGTGGCGTTCAGCCCTGATGGTAGGTATATTGTCTCAGCGTCTTTTGATAACTCTATCAAACTTTGG
GACGGTAGAGATGGTAAGTTTATCTCCACATTTAGAGGGCATGTAGCCAGCGTATACCAGGTTGCGTGGT
CATCGGACTGCCGACTACTGGTGTCATGTTCCAAAGATACCACGTTGAAAGTGTGGGATGTAAGAACTAG
AAAACTTTCTGTTGACCTCCCTGGTCATAAAGACGAAGTTTATACCGTCGACTGGAGTGTCGACGGTAAA
AGAGTGTGTAGTGGTGGGAAAGACAAGATGGTAAGATTGTGGACGCATAACCCAGCTTTCTTGTACAAAG
TTGGCATTATAAGAAAGCATTGCTTATCAATTTGTTGCAACGAACAGGTCACTATCAGTCAAAATAAAAT
CATTATTTGCCATCCAGCTGATATCCCCTATAGTGAGTCGTATTACATGGTCATAGCTGTTTCCTGGCAG
CTCTGGCCCGTGTCTCAAAATCTCTGATGTTACATTGCACAAGATAAAATAATATCATCATGAACAATAA
AACTGTCTGCTTACATAAACAGTAATACAAGGGGTGTTATGAGCCATATTCAACGGGAAACGTCGAGGCC
GCGATTAAATTCCAACATGGATGCTGATTTATATGGGTATAAATGGGCTCGCGATAATGTCGGGCAATCA
GGTGCGACAATCTATCGCTTGTATGGGAAGCCCGATGCGCCAGAGTTGTTTCTGAAACATGGCAAAGGTA
GCGTTGCCAATGATGTTACAGATGAGATGGTCAGACTAAACTGGCTGACGGAATTTATGCCTCTTCCGAC
CATCAAGCATTTTATCCGTACTCCTGATGATGCATGGTTACTCACCACTGCGATCCCCGGAAAAACAGCA
TTCCAGGTATTAGAAGAATATCCTGATTCAGGTGAAAATATTGTTGATGCGCTGGCAGTGTTCCTGCGCC
GGTTGCATTCGATTCCTGTTTGTAATTGTCCTTTTAACAGCGATCGCGTATTTCGTCTCGCTCAGGCGCA
ATCACGAATGAATAACGGTTTGGTTGATGCGAGTGATTTTGATGACGAGCGTAATGGCTGGCCTGTTGAA
CAAGTCTGGAAAGAAATGCATAAACTTTTGCCATTCTCACCGGATTCAGTCGTCACTCATGGTGATTTCT
CACTTGATAACCTTATTTTTGACGAGGGGAAATTAATAGGTTGTATTGATGTTGGACGAGTCGGAATCGC
AGACCGATACCAGGATCTTGCCATCCTATGGAACTGCCTCGGTGAGTTTTCTCCTTCATTACAGAAACGG
CTTTTTCAAAAATATGGTATTGATAATCCTGATATGAATAAATTGCAGTTTCATTTGATGCTCGATGAGT
TTTTCTAATCAGAATTGGTTAATTGGTTGTAACACTGGCAGAGCATTACGCTGACTTGACGGGACGGCGC
AAGCTCATGACCAAAATCCCTTAACGTGAGTTACGCGTCGTTCCACTGAGCGTCAGACCCCGTAGAAAAG
ATCAAAGGATCTTCTTGAGATCCTTTTTTTCTGCGCGTAATCTGCTGCTTGCAAACAAAAAAACCACCGC
TACCAGCGGTGGTTTGTTTGCCGGATCAAGAGCTACCAACTCTTTTTCCGAAGGTAACTGGCTTCAGCAG
AGCGCAGATACCAAATACTGTTCTTCTAGTGTAGCCGTAGTTAGGCCACCACTTCAAGAACTCTGTAGCA
CCGCCTACATACCTCGCTCTGCTAATCCTGTTACCAGTGGCTGCTGCCAGTGGCGATAAGTCGTGTCTTA
CCGGGTTGGACTCAAGACGATAGTTACCGGATAAGGCGCAGCGGTCGGGCTGAACGGGGGGTTCGTGCAC
ACAGCCCAGCTTGGAGCGAACGACCTACACCGAACTGAGATACCTACAGCGTGAGCTATGAGAAAGCGCC
ACGCTTCCCGAAGGGAGAAAGGCGGACAGGTATCCGGTAAGCGGCAGGGTCGGAACAGGAGAGCGCACGA
GGGAGCTTCCAGGGGGAAACGCCTGGTATCTTTATAGTCCTGTCGGGTTTCGCCACCTCTGACTTGAGCG
TCGATTTTTGTGATGCTCGTCAGGGGGGCGGAGCCTATGGAAAAACGCCAGCAACGCGGCCTTTTTACGG
TTCCTGGCCTTTTGCTGGCCTTTTGCTCACATGTT
Features (pLannotate 1.2.2; 10 found; start..end, strand, type, name):
    121..213     +  CDS            lacI (fragment): lac repressor; lacI; The lac repressor binds to the lac operator to inhibit transcription in E. coli. This inhibition can be relieved by adding lactose or isopropyl-β-D-thiogalactopyranoside (IPTG).
    268..295     -  terminator     rrnB T2 terminator: transcription terminator T2 from the E. coli rrnB gene
    427..470     +  terminator     rrnB T1 terminator: Escherichia coli rrnB; transcription terminator T1 from the E. coli rrnB gene
    517..553     -  CDS            lacZα (fragment): LacZα fragment of β-galactosidase; lacZ fragment
    569..668     +  protein_bind   attL1: mutant version of attL; recombination site for the Gateway® LR reaction LR Clonase™
    674..1996    +  CDS            RSA4 (fragment): NLE1_YEAST - Experimental evidence at protein level: Swiss-Prot protein existence level 1. Involved in ribosome biogenesis. Required for processing and efficient intra-nuclear transport of pre-60S ribosomal subunits. Interacts with the AAA-ATPase Midasin (MDN1/REA1), which is essential for the ATP-dependent dissociation of a group of nonribosomal factors from the pre-60S particle. From Saccharomyces cerevisiae (strain ATCC 204508 / S288c) (Baker's yeast).
   2220..2319    -  protein_bind   attL2: mutant version of attL; recombination site for the Gateway® LR reaction LR Clonase™
   2337..2355    -  promoter       T7 promoter: promoter for bacteriophage T7 RNA polymerase
   2489..3298    +  CDS            KanR: aminoglycoside phosphotransferase; aph(3')-Ia; confers resistance to kanamycin in bacteria or G418 (Geneticin®) in eukaryotes
   3445..4033    +  rep_origin     ori: high-copy-number ColE1/pMB1/pBR322/pUC origin of replication
