[The description below was written by a language model from this plasmid's Addgene catalogue record and pLannotate feature annotations shown in this document.]
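Description:
pDONR221 Rsa4 is a Gateway entry clone carrying the Saccharomyces cerevisiae open reading frame RSA4 (systematic name YCR072C) in the Invitrogen pDONR221 backbone. It is a bacterial cloning plasmid rather than an expression vector. It replicates in E. coli from a high-copy ColE1/pUC-type origin and is selected with kanamycin through an aph(3')-Ia (KanR) gene. Although catalogued as a Gateway donor vector, the annotated sites flanking the insert are attL1 and attL2. This indicates that the BP recombination has already taken place and the original donor cassette has been replaced by the yeast ORF, which fits the final plasmid (about 4.1 kb) being smaller than the empty backbone.

The insert is listed as 1545 bp. The automated annotation labels only a partial match to RSA4 (about 1.3 kb) within the roughly 1.55 kb interval between the att sites, so the table alone does not confirm the full coding region. Rsa4 is a ribosome biogenesis factor needed for processing and intranuclear transport of pre-60S subunits, and it interacts with the AAA-ATPase Midasin (Rea1/Mdn1). No yeast or bacterial promoter is positioned to drive the ORF. The rrnB T1 and T2 terminators upstream of attL1 insulate the insert from read-through transcription, and a T7 promoter lies beyond attL2 facing back toward the insert. The short lacI and lacZα fragments are backbone remnants. M13 forward and reverse priming sites flank the cassette for sequence verification.

The plasmid is meant as a source clone. An LR recombination moves RSA4 into any compatible destination vector for expression or tagging. The associated work mapped protein interactions of the large-subunit processome, although the record does not name the destination vectors used.
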