Addgene plasmid #63776: pDONR221 Rsa4
Purpose: yeast ORF Rsa4 in the Gateway entry vector pDONR221
Depositing lab: Susan Baserga. Depositing organization: Yale University. Publication: A protein interaction map of the LSU processome. McCann KL, Charette JM, Vincent NG, Baserga SJ. Genes Dev. 2015 Apr 15;29(8):862-75. doi: 10.1101/gad.256370.114. Epub 2015 Apr 15. PubMed 25877921.
Backbone
  Vector backbone: pDONR221
  Backbone manufacturer: Invitrogen
  Backbone size w/o insert (bp): 4762
  Total vector size (bp): 4080
  Vector type: Gateway Donor vector
Growth in bacteria
  Bacterial resistance: Kanamycin, 50 μg/mL
  Growth temperature: 37°C
  Growth strain: DH5alpha
  Copy number: Unknown
Gene/Insert
  Gene/Insert name: Rsa4 (alt name: YCR072C)
  Species: S. cerevisiae (budding yeast)
  Insert size (bp): 1545
  Cloning method: Gateway Cloning
  Sequencing primers: 5′ M13F; 3′ M13R
Terms and licenses: Academic/Nonprofit Terms; Industry Terms: Not Available to Industry
How to cite: pDONR221 Rsa4 was a gift from Susan Baserga (Addgene plasmid # 63776 ; http://n2t.net/addgene:63776 ; RRID:Addgene_63776)
