>Addgene plasmid #63776 | pDONR221 Rsa4 | addgene partial sequence | sequence record 111391 | M13pUC-Fwd 5'-CCCAGTCACGACGTTGTAAAACG-3'
CCAATAATGATTTTATTTTGACTGATAGTGACCTGTTCGTTGCAACAAATTGATGAGCAATGCTTTTTTA
TAATGCCAACTTTGTACAAAAAAGCAGGCTACAAAATGTCCACCCTGATTCCTCCACCTTCTAAGAAACA
AAAGAAAGAGGCTCAACTTCCCAGAGAAGTAGCTATTATTCCGAAAGATTTACCCAATGTTTCAATCAAG
TTCCAAGCTTTAGATACTGGTGACAATGTAGGTGGCGCCCTGAGAGTTCCCGGTGCTATCTCCGAGAAAC
AGTTAGAAGAACTTTTAAATCAATTGAACGGTACTTCAGACGATCCAGTGCCATATACCTTCAGCTGTAC
AATTCAAGGTAAGAAGGCCAGTGACCCTGTGAAGACGATTGATATAACAGATAACCTATATTCTTCATTA
ATAAAACCAGGCTATAACAGTACAGAAGATCAGATCACGCTACTGTATACGCCAAGAGCAGTTTTCAAAG
TCAAGCCGGTAACTAGAAGTTCATCAGCCATTGCAGGTCACGGTTCCACAATTTTGTGTTCTGCCTTCGC
ACCACATACGAGTTCTAGGATGGTAACCGGTGCAGGTGATAATACTGCAAGGATTTGGGACTGTGACACC
CAAACGCCAATGCATACTCTAAAGGGTCACTACAATTGGGTTCTCTGCGTTTCCTGGTCCCCCGATGGAG
AAGTAATTGCTACGGGATCCATGGACAATACCATAAGATTATGGGACCCAAAAAGCGGTCAGTGTCTAGG
TGATGCTCTCAGAGGTCATTCCAAGTGGATCACTTCTTTAAGTT
