>Addgene plasmid #63776 | pDONR221 Rsa4 | addgene partial sequence | sequence record 111394 | M13-Rev 5'-CAGGAAACAGCTATGACC-3'
CAGCTGGATGGCAAATAATGATTTTATTTTGACTGATAGTGACCTGTTCGTTGCAACAAATTGATAAGCA
ATGCTTTCTTATAATGCCAACTTTGTACAAGAAAGCTGGGTTATGCGTCCACAATCTTACCATCTTGTCT
TTCCCACCACTACACACTCTTTTACCGTCGACACTCCAGTCGACGGTATAAACTTCGTCTTTATGACCAG
GGAGGTCAACAGAAAGTTTTCTAGTTCTTACATCCCACACTTTCAACGTGGTATCTTTGGAACATGACAC
CAGTAGTCGGCAGTCCGATGACCACGCAACCTGGTATACGCTGGCTACATGCCCTCTAAATGTGGAGATA
AACTTACCATCTCTACCGTCCCAAAGTTTGATAGAGTTATCAAAAGACGCTGAGACAATATACCTACCAT
CAGGGCTGAACGCCACATGATTGACTAATTTTTGGTGACCGGTCATTCTTGCTATAGGCTTGGTAGATTT
TAGTGGGTTCCATAAAAACATGGTATAATCATCGCTTGCAGTAACCATCATTTCTTCTGAATTTCCATTC
TTTTTACAGATTTTTTCATAATTTTCCAATGCCTTTTTCTGGGCTTCTTCTGGTGTAGAAGGCTTCTTAC
CTGTATGATCGAATGCACCAATGCGCAATGCGTAATCTGTAGATAAAGATAAGTGATTAACCCAGTGCGC
ATGCGACTTCAAAATGTTGATACATCTGCCCTGCGAATTGATGTCCCATACACGTACGGTTCTATCGTGA
GAGCCACTATACAATAGACCTTGGCCGCCCCATTTGACACAAGACACTGAATTTGTGTGACCACTCATCG
TATACTGGCAAACTCTGCTCACAGTGTCCCAAATCTTAATAGTACCATCCTTAGAAGATGAAGCTAATCT
TGGTTTGGAGCCCGGCTTCACAAGATGTATAGGTTCCCAACTTAA
